>Addgene plasmid #75568 | MYO3B gRNA (BRDN0001145051) | addgene full sequence | sequence record 184134 | Addgene Assembled Sequence
CCCGGGTGCAAAGATGGATAAAGTTTTAAACAGAGAGGAATCTTTGCAGCTAATGGACCTTCTAGGTCTT
GAAAGGAGTGGGAATTGGCTCCGGTGCCCGTCAGTGGGCAGAGCGCACATCGCCCACAGTCCCCGAGAAG
TTGGGGGGAGGGGTCGGCAATTGATCCGGTGCCTAGAGAAGGTGGCGCGGGGTAAACTGGGAAAGTGATG
TCGTGTACTGGCTCCGCCTTTTTCCCGAGGGTGGGGGAGAACCGTATATAAGTGCAGTAGTCGCCGTGAA
CGTTCTTTTTCGCAACGGGTTTGCCGCCAGAACACAGGTAAGTGCCGTGTGTGGTTCCCGCGGGCCTGGC
CTCTTTACGGGTTATGGCCCTTGCGTGCCTTGAATTACTTCCACCTGGCTGCAGTACGTGATTCTTGATC
CCGAGCTTCGGGTTGGAAGTGGGTGGGAGAGTTCGAGGCCTTGCGCTTAAGGAGCCCCTTCGCCTCGTGC
TTGAGTTGAGGCCTGGCCTGGGCGCTGGGGCCGCCGCGTGCGAATCTGGTGGCACCTTCGCGCCTGTCTC
GCTGCTTTCGATAAGTCTCTAGCCATTTAAAATTTTTGATGACCTGCTGCGACGCTTTTTTTCTGGCAAG
ATAGTCTTGTAAATGCGGGCCAAGATCTGCACACTGGTATTTCGGTTTTTGGGGCCGCGGGCGGCGACGG
GGCCCGTGCGTCCCAGCGCACATGTTCGGCGAGGCGGGGCCTGCGAGCGCGGCCACCGAGAATCGGACGG
GGGTAGTCTCAAGCTGGCCGGCCTGCTCTGGTGCCTGGCCTCGCGCCGCCGTGTATCGCCCCGCCCTGGG
CGGCAAGGCTGGCCCGGTCGGCACCAGTTGCGTGAGCGGAAAGATGGCCGCTTCCCGGCCCTGCTGCAGG
GAGCTCAAAATGGAGGACGCGGCGCTCGGGAGAGCGGGCGGGTGAGTCACCCACACAAAGGAAAAGGGCC
TTTCCGTCCTCAGCCGTCGCTTCATGTGACTCCACGGAGTACCGGGCGCCGTCCAGGCACCTCGATTAGT
TCTCGAGCTTTTGGAGTACGTCGTCTTTAGGTTGGGGGGAGGGGTTTTATGCGATGGAGTTTCCCCACAC
TGAGTGGGTGGAGACTGAAGTTAGGCCAGCTTGGCACTTGATGTAATTCTCCTTGGAATTTGCCCTTTTT
GAGTTTGGATCTTGGTTCATTCTCAAGCCTCAGACAGTGGTTCAAAGTTTTTTTCTTCCATTTCAGGTGT
CGTGACGTACGGCCACCATGACCGAGTACAAGCCCACGGTGCGCCTCGCCACCCGCGACGACGTCCCCAG
GGCCGTACGCACCCTCGCCGCCGCGTTCGCCGACTACCCCGCCACGCGCCACACCGTCGATCCGGACCGC
CACATCGAGCGGGTCACCGAGCTGCAAGAACTCTTCCTCACGCGCGTCGGGCTCGACATCGGCAAGGTGT
GGGTCGCGGACGACGGCGCCGCCGTGGCGGTCTGGACCACGCCGGAGAGCGTCGAAGCGGGGGCGGTGTT
CGCCGAGATCGGCCCGCGCATGGCCGAGTTGAGCGGTTCCCGGCTGGCCGCGCAGCAACAGATGGAAGGC
CTCCTGGCGCCGCACCGGCCCAAGGAGCCCGCGTGGTTCCTGGCCACCGTCGGAGTCTCGCCCGACCACC
AGGGCAAGGGTCTGGGCAGCGCCGTCGTGCTCCCCGGAGTGGAGGCGGCCGAGCGCGCCGGGGTGCCCGC
CTTCCTGGAGACCTCCGCGCCCCGCAACCTCCCCTTCTACGAGCGGCTCGGCTTCACCGTCACCGCCGAC
GTCGAGGTGCCCGAAGGACCGCGCACCTGGTGCATGACCCGCAAGCCCGGTGCCTGAACGCGTTAAGTCG
ACAATCAACCTCTGGATTACAAAATTTGTGAAAGATTGACTGGTATTCTTAACTATGTTGCTCCTTTTAC
GCTATGTGGATACGCTGCTTTAATGCCTTTGTATCATGCTATTGCTTCCCGTATGGCTTTCATTTTCTCC
TCCTTGTATAAATCCTGGTTGCTGTCTCTTTATGAGGAGTTGTGGCCCGTTGTCAGGCAACGTGGCGTGG
TGTGCACTGTGTTTGCTGACGCAACCCCCACTGGTTGGGGCATTGCCACCACCTGTCAGCTCCTTTCCGG
GACTTTCGCTTTCCCCCTCCCTATTGCCACGGCGGAACTCATCGCCGCCTGCCTTGCCCGCTGCTGGACA
GGGGCTCGGCTGTTGGGCACTGACAATTCCGTGGTGTTGTCGGGGAAATCATCGTCCTTTCCTTGGCTGC
TCGCCTGTGTTGCCACCTGGATTCTGCGCGGGACGTCCTTCTGCTACGTCCCTTCGGCCCTCAATCCAGC
GGACCTTCCTTCCCGCGGCCTGCTGCCGGCTCTGCGGCCTCTTCCGCGTCTTCGCCTTCGCCCTCAGACG
AGTCGGATCTCCCTTTGGGCCGCCTCCCCGCGTCGACTTTAAGACCAATGACTTACAAGGCAGCTGTAGA
TCTTAGCCACTTTTTAAAAGAAAAGGGGGGACTGGAAGGGCTAATTCACTCCCAACGAAGACAAGATCTG
CTTTTTGCTTGTACTGGGTCTCTCTGGTTAGACCAGATCTGAGCCTGGGAGCTCTCTGGCTAACTAGGGA
ACCCACTGCTTAAGCCTCAATAAAGCTTGCCTTGAGTGCTTCAAGTAGTGTGTGCCCGTCTGTTGTGTGA
CTCTGGTAACTAGAGATCCCTCAGACCCTTTTAGTCAGTGTGGAAAATCTCTAGCAGTACGTATAGTAGT
TCATGTCATCTTATTATTCAGTATTTATAACTTGCAAAGAAATGAATATCAGAGAGTGAGAGGAACTTGT
TTATTGCAGCTTATAATGGTTACAAATAAAGCAATAGCATCACAAATTTCACAAATAAAGCATTTTTTTC
ACTGCATTCTAGTTGTGGTTTGTCCAAACTCATCAATGTATCTTATCATGTCTGGCTCTAGCTATCCCGC
CCCTAACTCCGCCCATCCCGCCCCTAACTCCGCCCAGTTCCGCCCATTCTCCGCCCCATGGCTGACTAAT
TTTTTTTATTTATGCAGAGGCCGAGGCCGCCTCGGCCTCTGAGCTATTCCAGAAGTAGTGAGGAGGCTTT
TTTGGAGGCCTAGGGACGTACCCAATTCGCCCTATAGTGAGTCGTATTACGCGCGCTCACTGGCCGTCGT
TTTACAACGTCGTGACTGGGAAAACCCTGGCGTTACCCAACTTAATCGCCTTGCAGCACATCCCCCTTTC
GCCAGCTGGCGTAATAGCGAAGAGGCCCGCACCGATCGCCCTTCCCAACAGTTGCGCAGCCTGAATGGCG
AATGGG
[124 nt withheld, positions 3367-3490]
C
[91 nt withheld, positions 3492-3582]
A
[49 nt withheld, positions 3584-3632]
CCTTTGACGTTGGAGTCCACGTTCTTT
[37 nt withheld, positions 3660-3696]
ACCCTATCTCGGTCTATTCTTTTGATTTATAAGGGATTTTGCCGATTTCGGCCTATTGGTTAAAAAATGA
GCTGATTTAACAAAAATTTAACGCGAATTTTAACAAAATATTAACGCTTACAATTTAGGTGGCACTTTTC
GGGGAAATGTGCGCGGAACCCCTATTTGTTTATTTTTCTAAATACATTCAAATATGTATCCGCTCATGAG
ACAATAACCCTGATAAATGCTTCAATAATATTGAAAAAGGAAGAGTATGAGTATTCAACATTTCCGTGTC
GCCCTTATTCCCTTTTTTGCGGCATTTTGCCTTCCTGTTTTTGCTCACCCAGAAACGCTGGTGAAAGTAA
AAGATGCTGAAGATCAGTTGGGTGCACGAGTGGGTTACATCGAACTGGATCTCAACAGCGGTAAGATCCT
TGAGAGTTTTCGCCCCGAAGAACGTTTTCCAATGATGAGCACTTTTAAAGTTCTGCTATGTGGCGCGGTA
TTATCCCGTATTGACGCCGGGCAAGAGCAACTCGGTCGCCGCATACACTATTCTCAGAATGACTTGGTTG
AGTACTCACCAGTCACAGAAAAGCATCTTACGGATGGCATGACAGTAAGAGAATTATGCAGTGCTGCCAT
AACCATGAGTGATAACACTGCGGCCAACTTACTTCTGACAACGATCGGAGGACCGAAGGAGCTAACCGCT
TTTTTGCACAACATGGGGGATCATGTAACTCGCCTTGATCGTTGGGAACCGGAGCTGAATGAAGCCATAC
CAAACGACGAGCGTGACACCACGATGCCTGTAGCAATGGCAACAACGTTGCGCAAACTATTAACTGGCGA
ACTACTTACTCTAGCTTCCCGGCAACAATTAATAGACTGGATGGAGGCGGATAAAGTTGCAGGACCACTT
CTGCGCTCGGCCCTTCCGGCTGGCTGGTTTATTGCTGATAAATCTGGAGCCGGTGAGCGTGGGTCTCGCG
GTATCATTGCAGCACTGGGGCCAGATGGTAAGCCCTCCCGTATCGTAGTTATCTACACGACGGGGAGTCA
GGCAACTATGGATGAACGAAATAGACAGATCGCTGAGATAGGTGCCTCACTGATTAAGCATTGGTAACTG
TCAGACCAAGTTTACTCATATATACTTTAGATTGATTTAAAACTTCATTTTTAATTTAAAAGGATCTAGG
TGAAGATCCTTTTTGATAATCTCATGACCAAAATCCCTTAACGTGAGTTTTCGTTCCACTGAGCGTCAGA
CCCCGTAGAAAAGATCAAAGGATCTTCTTGAGATCCTTTTTTTCTGCGCGTAATCTGCTGCTTGCAAACA
AAAAAACCACCGCTACCAGCGGTGGTTTGTTTGCCGGATCAAGAGCTACCAACTCTTTTTCCGAAGGTAA
CTGGCTTCAGCAGAGCGCAGATACCAAATACTGTTCTTCTAGTGTAGCCGTAGTTAGGCCACCACTTCAA
GAACTCTGTAGCACCGCCTACATACCTCGCTCTGCTAATCCTGTTACCAGTGGCTGCTGCCAGTGGCGAT
AAGTCGTGTCTTACCGGGTTGGACTCAAGACGATAGTTACCGGATAAGGCGCAGCGGTCGGGCTGAACGG
GGGGTTCGTGCACACAGCCCAGCTTGGAGCGAACGACCTACACCGAACTGAGATACCTACAGCGTGAGCT
ATGAGAAAGCGCCACGCTTCCCGAAGGGAGAAAGGCGGACAGGTATCCGGTAAGCGGCAGGGTCGGAACA
GGAGAGCGCACGAGGGAGCTTCCAGGGGGAAACGCCTGGTATCTTTATAGTCCTGTCGGGTTTCGCCACC
TCTGACTTGAGCGTCGATTTTTGTGATGCTCGTCAGGGGGGCGGAGCCTATGGAAAAACGCCAGCAACGC
GGCCTTTTTACGGTTCCTGGCCTTTTGCTGGCCTTTTGCTCACATGTTCTTTCCTGCGTTATCCCCTGAT
TCTGTGGATAACCGTATTACCGCCTTTGAGTGAGCTGATACCGCTCGCCGCAGCCGAACGACCGAGCGCA
GCGAGTCAGTGAGCGAGGAAGCGGAAGAGCGCCCAATACGCAAACCGCCTCTCCCCGCGCGTTGGCCGAT
TCATTAATGCAGCTGGCACGACAGGTTTCCCGACTGGAAAGCGGGCAGTGAGCGCAACGCAATTAATGTG
AGTTAGCTCACTCATTAGGCACCCCAGGCTTTACACTTTATGCTTCCGGCTCGTATGTTGTGTGGAATTG
TGAGCGGATAACAATTTCACACAGGAAACAGCTATGACCATGATTACGCCAAGCGCGCAATTAACCCTCA
CTAAAGGGAACAAAAGCTGGAGCTGCAAGCTTAATGTAGTCTTATGCAATACTCTTGTAGTCTTGCAACA
TGGTAACGATGAGTTAGCAACATGCCTTACAAGGAGAGAAAAAGCACCGTGCATGCCGATTGGTGGAAGT
AAGGTGGTACGATCGTGCCTTATTAGGAAGGCAACAGACGGGTCTGACATGGATTGGACGAACCACTGAA
TTGCCGCATTGCAGAGATATTGTATTTAAGTGCCTAGCTCGATACATAAACGGGTCTCTCTGGTTAGACC
AGATCTGAGCCTGGGAGCTCTCTGGCTAACTAGGGAACCCACTGCTTAAGCCTCAATAAAGCTTGCCTTG
AGTGCTTCAAGTAGTGTGTGCCCGTCTGTTGTGTGACTCTGGTAACTAGAGATCCCTCAGACCCTTTTAG
TCAGTGTGGAAAATCTCTAGCAGTGGCGCCCGAACAGGGACTTGAAAGCGAAAGGGAAACCAGAGGAGCT
CTCTCGACGCAGGACTCGGCTTGCTGAAGCGCGCACGGCAAGAGGCGAGGGGCGGCGACTGGTGAGTACG
CCAAAAATTTTGACTAGCGGAGGCTAGAAGGAGAGAGATGGGTGCGAGAGCGTCAGTATTAAGCGGGGGA
GAATTAGATCGCGATGGGAAAAAATTCGGTTAAGGCCAGGGGGAAAGAAAAAATATAAATTAAAACATAT
AGTATGGGCAAGCAGGGAGCTAGAACGATTCGCAGTTAATCCTGGCCTGTTAGAAACATCAGAAGGCTGT
AGACAAATACTGGGACAGCTACAACCATCCCTTCAGACAGGATCAGAAGAACTTAGATCATTATATAATA
CAGTAGCAACCCTCTATTGTGTGCATCAAAGGATAGAGATAAAAGACACCAAGGAAGCTTTAGACAAGAT
AGAGGAAGAGCAAAACAAAAGTAAGACCACCGCACAGCAAGCGGCCGCTGATCTTCAGACCTGGAGGAGG
AGATATGAGGGACAATTGGAGAAGTGAATTATATAAATATAAAGTAGTAAAAATTGAACCATTAGGAGTA
GCACCCACCAAGGCAAAGAGAAGAGTGGTGCAGAGAGAAAAAAGAGCAGTGGGAATAGGAGCTTTGTTCC
TTGGGTTCTTGGGAGCAGCAGGAAGCACTATGGGCGCAGCGTCAATGACGCTGACGGTACAGGCCAGACA
ATTATTGTCTGGTATAGTGCAGCAGCAGAACAATTTGCTGAGGGCTATTGAGGCGCAACAGCATCTGTTG
CAACTCACAGTCTGGGGCATCAAGCAGCTCCAGGCAAGAATCCTGGCTGTGGAAAGATACCTAAAGGATC
AACAGCTCCTGGGGATTTGGGGTTGCTCTGGAAAACTCATTTGCACCACTGCTGTGCCTTGGAATGCTAG
TTGGAGTAATAAATCTCTGGAACAGATTTGGAATCACACGACCTGGATGGAGTGGGACAGAGAAATTAAC
AATTACACAAGCTTAATACACTCCTTAATTGAAGAATCGCAAAACCAGCAAGAAAAGAATGAACAAGAAT
TATTGGAATTAGATAAATGGGCAAGTTTGTGGAATTGGTTTAACATAACAAATTGGCTGTGGTATATAAA
ATTATTCATAATGATAGTAGGAGGCTTGGTAGGTTTAAGAATAGTTTTTGCTGTACTTTCTATAGTGAAT
AGAGTTAGGCAGGGATATTCACCATTATCGTTTCAGACCCACCTCCCAACCCCGAGGGGACCCAGAGAGG
GCCTATTTCCCATGATTCCTTCATATTTGCATATACGATACAAGGCTGTTAGAGAGATAATTAGAATTAA
TTTGACTGTAAACACAAAGATATTAGTACAAAATACGTGACGTAGAAAGTAATAATTTCTTGGGTAGTTT
GCAGTTTTAAAATTATGTTTTAAAATGGACTATCATATGCTTACCGTAACTTGAAAGTATTTCGATTTCT
TGGCTTTATATATCTTGTGGAAAGGACGAAACACCGCAGGAGGTGGAATGAATGTGGTTTTAGAGCTAGA
AATAGCAAGTTAAAATAAGGCTAGTCCGTTATCAACTTGAAAAAGTGGCACCGAGTCGGTGCTTTTTTAA
GCTTGGCGTAACTAGATCTTGAGACAAATGGCAGTATTCATCCACAATTTTAAAAGAAAAGGGGGGATTG
GGGGGTACAGTGCAGGGGAAAGAATAGTAGACATAATAGCAACAGACATACAAACTAAAGAATTACAAAA
ACAAATTACAAAAATTCAAAATTTTCGGGTTTATTACAGGGACAGCAGAGATCCACTTTGGCGCCGGCTC
GAGGGGG
Features (pLannotate 1.2.2; 29 found; start..end, strand, type, name):
     14..80      +  CDS            small t antigen (fragment): SV40 (simian virus 40) small t antigen
    106..317     +  promoter       EF-1α core promoter: core promoter for human elongation factor EF-1α
    318..1256    +  intron         EF-1α intron A: intron upstream of the start codon of human EF-1α
   1278..1877    +  CDS            PuroR (fragment): puromycin N-acetyltransferase; pac from Streptomyces; confers resistance to puromycin
   1893..2481    +  misc_feature   WPRE: woodchuck hepatitis virus posttranscriptional regulatory element
   2532..2551    +  misc_feature   cPPT/CTS (fragment): central polypurine tract and central termination sequence of HIV-1
   2553..2786    +  LTR            3' LTR (ΔU3): self-inactivating 3' long terminal repeat (LTR) from HIV-1
   2864..2985    +  polyA_signal   SV40 poly(A) signal: SV40 polyadenylation signal
   3025..3160    +  rep_origin     SV40 ori: SV40 origin of replication
   3181..3199    -  promoter       T7 promoter: promoter for bacteriophage T7 RNA polymerase
   3207..3362    +  CDS            lacZα (fragment): LacZα fragment of β-galactosidase; lacZ fragment
   3367..3795    +  rep_origin     f1 ori (sequence partly withheld): f1 bacteriophage origin of replication; arrow indicates direction of (+) strand synthesis
   3848..3952    +  promoter       AmpR promoter: bla
   3953..4813    +  CDS            AmpR: β-lactamase; bla; confers resistance to ampicillin, carbenicillin, and related antibiotics
   4984..5572    +  rep_origin     ori: high-copy-number ColE1/pMB1/pBR322/pUC origin of replication
   5755..5847    +  CDS            lacI (fragment): lac repressor; lacI; The lac repressor binds to the lac operator to inhibit transcription in E. coli. This inhibition can be relieved by adding lactose or isopropyl-β-D-thiogalactopyranoside (IPTG).
   5860..5881    +  protein_bind   CAP binding site: CAP binding activates transcription in the presence of cAMP. E. coli catabolite activator protein
   5896..5926    +  promoter       lac promoter: promoter for the E. coli lac operon
   5934..5950    +  protein_bind   lac operator: The lac repressor binds to the lac operator to inhibit transcription in E. coli. This inhibition can be relieved by adding lactose or isopropyl-β-D-thiogalactopyranoside (IPTG). lac repressor encoded by lacI
   5995..6013    +  promoter       T3 promoter: promoter for bacteriophage T3 RNA polymerase
   6041..6267    +  promoter       RSV promoter: Rous sarcoma virus enhancer/promoter
   6268..6448    +  LTR            5' LTR (truncated): truncated 5' long terminal repeat (LTR) from HIV-1
   6495..6620    +  misc_feature   HIV-1 Ψ: packaging signal of human immunodeficiency virus type 1
   6604..6967    +  CDS            HIV-1 gag (fragment): gag protein from human immunodeficiency virus 1; gag
   7113..7346    +  misc_feature   RRE: The Rev response element (RRE) of HIV-1 allows for Rev-dependent mRNA export from the nucleus to the cytoplasm.
   7723..7749    +  CDS            Rev (fragment): human immunodeficiency virus 1 (HIV-1) Rev protein; rev; enhances nuclear export of unspliced and incompletely spliced viral mRNAs
   7753..7993    +  promoter       U6 promoter: RNA polymerase III promoter for human U6 snRNA
   8023..8098    +  misc_RNA       gRNA scaffold: guide RNA scaffold for the Streptococcus pyogenes CRISPR/Cas9 system
   8154..8271    +  misc_feature   cPPT/CTS: central polypurine tract and central termination sequence of HIV-1
