[The description below was written by a language model from this plasmid's Addgene catalogue record and pLannotate feature annotations shown in this document.]
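Description:
MYO3B gRNA (BRDN0001145051) is a third-generation lentiviral CRISPR guide plasmid built on the lentiGuide-Puro backbone and designed to target human MYO3B, with the guide designed against two reference transcripts of the gene. It belongs to a human kinome gRNA collection. In bacteria it is maintained at high copy through a ColE1/pUC-type origin and selected with ampicillin via the β-lactamase gene. The backbone also carries an f1 origin, an SV40 origin and polyadenylation signal, and remnants of lac and T7/T3 promoter elements typical of its cloning-vector ancestry.

The lentiviral transfer cassette begins with an RSV promoter fused to a truncated HIV-1 5' LTR, which makes genomic RNA production Tat-independent. This is followed by the Ψ packaging signal, a partial gag sequence and the Rev response element for Rev-dependent nuclear export. Downstream, a human U6 RNA polymerase III promoter drives the MYO3B-specific spacer joined to the Streptococcus pyogenes Cas9 guide scaffold. A central polypurine tract follows, which aids nuclear import of the viral genome. A separate EF-1α core promoter with its intron A expresses puromycin N-acetyltransferase for selection of transduced mammalian cells, and a WPRE enhances transcript expression. The cassette ends in a ΔU3 self-inactivating 3' LTR, which disables LTR promoter activity after integration.

The plasmid does not encode Cas9, so it is meant to be used with a separate Cas9 lentiviral vector or in cells that already express Cas9. In that setting it allows stable guide delivery for MYO3B knockout or loss-of-function studies.
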