Addgene plasmid #75568: MYO3B gRNA (BRDN0001145051)
Purpose: 3rd generation lentiviral gRNA plasmid targeting human MYO3B
Depositing lab: John Doench & David Root. Depositing organization: Broad Institute. Publication: Optimized sgRNA design to maximize activity and minimize off-target effects of CRISPR-Cas9. Doench JG, Fusi N, Sullender M, Hegde M, Vaimberg EW, Donovan KF, Smith I, Tothova Z, Wilen C, Orchard R, Virgin HW, Listgarten J, Root DE. Nat Biotechnol. 2016 Jan 18. doi: 10.1038/nbt.3437. PubMed 26780180.
Backbone
  Vector backbone: lentiGuide-Puro
  Backbone manufacturer: Zhang Lab (Addgene plasmid # 52963)
  Vector type: Mammalian Expression, Lentiviral, CRISPR
  Selectable markers: Puromycin
Growth in bacteria
  Bacterial resistance: Ampicillin, 100 μg/mL
  Growth temperature: 37°C
  Growth strain: DH5alpha
  Copy number: High Copy
Gene/Insert
  Gene/Insert name: MYO3B (alt names: MYO3B; NM_001083615.3)
  gRNA/shRNA sequence: CAGGAGGTGGAATGAATGTG
  Species: H. sapiens (human)
  Entrez Gene: MYO3B
  Promoter: hU6
  Cloning method: Unknown
  Sequencing primers: 5′ U6-F; 3′ pS2-R
Terms and licenses: Academic/Nonprofit Terms; Industry Terms: Not Available to Industry
Depositor comments: The gRNA was designed to target the following Genbank reference sequence(s): NM_001083615.3,NM_138995.4. Note that this plasmid does NOT contain Cas9. It should be used in conjunction with lentiCas9-Blast (Addgene #52962) or otherwise with cell lines already expressing Cas9. Browse the full kinome gRNA library at http://www.addgene.org/pooled-library/broadgpp-human-kinome/ or visit http://www.broadinstitute.org/rnai/public/ for detailed protocols and information.
How to cite: MYO3B gRNA (BRDN0001145051) was a gift from John Doench & David Root (Addgene plasmid # 75568 ; http://n2t.net/addgene:75568 ; RRID:Addgene_75568)
