>Addgene plasmid #75568 | MYO3B gRNA (BRDN0001145051) | depositor partial sequence | sequence record 143028 | Target Sequence
CAGGAGGTGGAATGAATGTG
