>Addgene plasmid #75568 | MYO3B gRNA (BRDN0001145051) | addgene partial sequence | sequence record 184133 | hU6-F
TAGAAAGTAATAATTTCTTGGGTAGTTTGCAGTTTTAAAATTATGTTTTAAAATGGACTATCATATGCTT
ACCGTAACTTGAAAGTATTTCGATTTCTTGGCTTTATATATCTTGTGGAAAGGACGAAACACCGCAGGAG
GTGGAATGAATGTGGTTTTAGAGCTAGAAATAGCAAGTTAAAATAAGGCTAGTCCGTTATCAACTTGAAA
AAGTGGCACCGAGTCGGTGCTTTTTTAAGCTTGGCGTAACTAGATCTTGAGACAAATGGCAGTATTCATC
CACAATTTTAAAAGAAAAGGGGGGATTGGGGGGTACAGTGCAGGGGAAAGAATAGTAGACATAATAGCAA
CAGACATACAAACTAAAGAATTACAAAAACAAATTACAAAAATTCAAAATTTTCGGGTTTATTACAGGGA
CAGCAGAGATCCACTTTGGCGCCGGCTCGAGGGGGCCCGGGTGCAAAGATGGATAAAGTTTTAAACAGAG
AGGAATCTTTGCAGCTAATGGACCTTCTAGGTCTTGAAAGGAGTGGGAATTGGCTCCGGTGCCCGTCAGT
GGGCAGAGCG
